>Addgene plasmid #116579 | pHAGE-PIK3CG-G426E | addgene full sequence | sequence record 244296 | Addgene NGS Result
TGGAAGGGCTAATTCACTCCCAAAGAAGACAAGATATCCTTGATCTGTGGATCTACCACACACAAGGCTA
CTTCCCTGATTAGCAGAACTACACACCAGGGCCAGGGGTCAGATATCCACTGACCTTTGGATGGTGCTAC
AAGCTAGTACCAGTTGAGCCAGATAAGGTAGAAGAGGCCAATAAAGGAGAGAACACCAGCTTGTTACACC
CTGTGAGCCTGCATGGGATGGATGACCCGGAGAGAGAAGTGTTAGAGTGGAGGTTTGACAGCCGCCTAGC
ATTTCATCACGTGGCCCGAGAGCTGCATCCGGAGTACTTCAAGAACTGCTGATATCGAGCTTGCTACAAG
GGACTTTCCGCTGGGGACTTTCCAGGGAGGCGTGGCCTGGGCGGGACTGGGGAGTGGCGAGCCCTCAGAT
CCTGCATATAAGCAGCTGCTTTTTGCCTGTACTGGGTCTCTCTGGTTAGACCAGATCTGAGCCTGGGAGC
TCTCTGGCTAACTAGGGAACCCACTGCTTAAGCCTCAATAAAGCTTGCCTTGAGTGCTTCAAGTAGTGTG
TGCCCGTCTGTTGTGTGACTCTGGTAACTAGAGATCCCTCAGACCCTTTTAGTCAGTGTGGAAAATCTCT
AGCAGTGGCGCCCGAACAGGGACTTGAAAGCGAAAGGGAAACCAGAGGAGCTCTCTCGACGCAGGACTCG
GCTTGCTGAAGCGCGCACGGCAAGAGGCGAGGGGCGGCGACTGGTGAGTACGCCAAAAATTTTGACTAGC
GGAGGCTAGAAGGAGAGAGATGGGTGCGAGAGCGTCAGTATTAAGCGGGGGAGAATTAGATCGCGATGGG
AAAAAATTCGGTTAAGGCCAGGGGGAAAGAAAAAATATAAATTAAAACATATAGTATGGGCAAGCAGGGA
GCTAGAACGATTCGCAGTTAATCCTGGCCTGTTAGAAACATCAGAAGGCTGTAGACAAATACTGGGACAG
CTACAACCATCCCTTCAGACAGGATCAGAAGAACTTAGATCATTATATAATACAGTAGCAACCCTCTATT
GTGTGCATCAAAGGATAGAGATAAAAGACACCAAGGAAGCTTTAGACAAGATAGAGGAAGAGCAAAACAA
AAGTAAGACCACCGCACAGCAAGCGGCCGGCCGCTGATCTTCAGACCTGGAGGAGGAGATATGAGGGACA
ATTGGAGAAGTGAATTATATAAATATAAAGTAGTAAAAATTGAACCATTAGGAGTAGCACCCACCAAGGC
AAAGAGAAGAGTGGTGCAGAGAGAAAAAAGAGCAGTGGGAATAGGAGCTTTGTTCCTTGGGTTCTTGGGA
GCAGCAGGAAGCACTATGGGCGCAGCGTCAATGACGCTGACGGTACAGGCCAGACAATTATTGTCTGGTA
TAGTGCAGCAGCAGAACAATTTGCTGAGGGCTATTGAGGCGCAACAGCATCTGTTGCAACTCACAGTCTG
GGGCATCAAGCAGCTCCAGGCAAGAATCCTGGCTGTGGAAAGATACCTAAAGGATCAACAGCTCCTGGGG
ATTTGGGGTTGCTCTGGAAAACTCATTTGCACCACTGCTGTGCCTTGGAATGCTAGTTGGAGTAATAAAT
CTCTGGAACAGATTTGGAATCACACGACCTGGATGGAGTGGGACAGAGAAATTAACAATTACACAAGCTT
AATACACTCCTTAATTGAAGAATCGCAAAACCAGCAAGAAAAGAATGAACAAGAATTATTGGAATTAGAT
AAATGGGCAAGTTTGTGGAATTGGTTTAACATAACAAATTGGCTGTGGTATATAAAATTATTCATAATGA
TAGTAGGAGGCTTGGTAGGTTTAAGAATAGTTTTTGCTGTACTTTCTATAGTGAATAGAGTTAGGCAGGG
ATATTCACCATTATCGTTTCAGACCCACCTCCCAACCCCGAGGGGACCCGACAGGCCCGAAGGAATAGAA
GAAGAAGGTGGAGAGAGAGACAGAGACAGATCCATTCGATTAGTGAACGGATCTCGACGGTATCGCCGAA
TTCACAAATGGCAGTATTCATCCACAATTTTAAAAGAAAAGGGGGGATTGGGGGGTACAGTGCAGGGGAA
AGAATAGTAGACATAATAGCAACAGACATACAAACTAAAGAATTACAAAAACAAATTACAAAAATTCAAA
ATTTTCGGGTTTATTACAGGGACAGCAGAGATCCAGTTTGGACTAGTCGTGAGGCTCCGGTGCCCGTCAG
TGGGCAGAGCGCACATCGCCCACAGTCCCCGAGAAGTTGGGGGGAGGGGTCGGCAATTGAACCGGTGCCT
AGAGAAGGTGGCGCGGGGTAAACTGGGAAAGTGATGTCGTGTACTGGCTCCGCCTTTTTCCCGAGGGTGG
GGGAGAACCGTATATAAGTGCAGTAGTCGCCGTGAACGTTCTTTTTCGCAACGGGTTTGCCGCCAGAACA
CAGGTAAGTGCCGTGTGTGGTTCCCGCGGGCCTGGCCTCTTTACGGGTTATGGCCCTTGCGTGCCTTGAA
TTACTTCCACCTGGCTGCAGTACGTGATTCTTGATCCCGAGCTTCGGGTTGGAAGTGGGTGGGAGAGTTC
GAGGCCTTGCGCTTAAGGAGCCCCTTCGCCTCGTGCTTGAGTTGAGGCCTGGCCTGGGCGCTGGGGCCGC
CGCGTGCGAATCTGGTGGCACCTTCGCGCCTGTCTCGCTGCTTTCGATAAGTCTCTAGCCATTTAAAATT
TTTGATGACCTGCTGCGACGCTTTTTTTCTGGCAAGATAGTCTTGTAAATGCGGGCCAAGATCTGCACAC
TGGTATTTCGGTTTTTGGGGCCGCGGGCGGCGACGGGGCCCGTGCGTCCCAGCGCACATGTTCGGCGAGG
CGGGGCCTGCGAGCGCGGCCACCGAGAATCGGACGGGGGTAGTCTCAAGCTGGCCGGCCTGCTCTGGTGC
CTGGCCTCGCGCCGCCGTGTATCGCCCCGCCCTGGGCGGCAAGGCTGGCCCGGTCGGCACCAGTTGCGTG
AGCGGAAAGATGGCCGCTTCCCGGCCCTGCTGCAGGGAGCTCAAAATGGAGGACGCGGCGCTCGGGAGAG
CGGGCGGGTGAGTCACCCACACAAAGGAAAAGGGCCTTTCCGTCCTCAGCCGTCGCTTCATGTGACTCCA
CGGAGTACCGGGCGCCGTCCAGGCACCTCGATTAGTTCTCGAGCTTTTGGAGTACGTCGTCTTTAGGTTG
GGGGGAGGGGTTTTATGCGATGGAGTTTCCCCACACTGAGTGGGTGGAGACTGAAGTTAGGCCAGCTTGG
CACTTGATGTAATTCTCCTTGGAATTTGCCCTTTTTGAGTTTGGATCTTGGTTCATTCTCAAGCCTCAGA
CAGTGGTTCAAAGTTTTTTTCTTCCATTTCAGGTGTCGTGAAGCGGCCCTGCAGATATCAACAAGTTTGT
ACAAAAAAGCAGGCACCATGGAGCTGGAGAACTATAAACAGCCCGTGGTGCTGAGAGAGGACAACTGCCG
AAGGCGCCGGAGGATGAAGCCGCGCAGTGCTGCGGCCAGCCTGTCCTCCATGGAGCTCATCCCCATCGAG
TTCGTGCTGCCCACCAGCCAGCGCAAATGCAAGAGCCCCGAAACGGCGCTGCTGCACGTGGCCGGCCACG
GCAACGTGGAGCAGATGAAGGCCCAGGTGTGGCTGCGAGCGCTGGAGACCAGCGTGGCGGCGGACTTCTA
CCACCGGCTGGGACCGCATCACTTCCTCCTGCTCTATCAGAAGAAGGGGCAGTGGTACGAGATCTACGAC
AAGTACCAGGTGGTGCAGACTCTGGACTGCCTGCGCTACTGGAAGGCCACGCACCGGAGCCCGGGCCAGA
TCCACCTGGTGCAGCGGCACCCGCCCTCCGAGGAGTCCCAAGCCTTCCAGCGGCAGCTCACGGCGCTGAT
TGGCTATGACGTCACTGACGTCAGCAACGTGCACGACGATGAGCTGGAGTTCACGCGCCGTGGCTTGGTG
ACCCCGCGCATGGCGGAGGTGGCCAGCCGCGACCCCAAGCTCTACGCCATGCACCCGTGGGTGACGTCCA
AGCCCCTCCCGGAGTACCTGTGGAAGAAGATTGCCAACAACTGCATCTTCATCGTCATTCACCGCAGCAC
CACCAGCCAGACCATTAAGGTCTCACCCGACGACACCCCCGGCGCCATCCTGCAGAGCTTCTTCACCAAG
ATGGCCAAGAAGAAATCTCTGATGGATATTCCCGAAAGCCAAAGCGAACAGGATTTTGTGCTGCGCGTCT
GTGGCCGGGATGAGTACCTGGTGGGCGAAACGCCCATCAAAAACTTCCAGTGGGTGAGGCACTGCCTCAA
GAACGGAGAAGAGATTCACGTGGTACTGGACACGCCTCCAGACCCGGCCCTAGACGAGGTGAGGAAGGAA
GAGTGGCCGCTGGTGGATGACTGCACGGGAGTCACCGGCTACCATGAGCAGCTTACCATCCACGGCAAGG
ACCACGAGAGTGTGTTCACCGTGTCCCTGTGGGACTGCGACCGCAAGTTCAGGGTCAAGATCAGAGGCAT
TGATATCCCCGTCCTGCCTCGGAACACCGACCTCACAGTTTTTGTAGAGGCAAACATCCAGCATGGGCAA
CAAGTCCTTTGCCAAAGGAGAACCAGCCCCAAACCCTTCACAGAGGAGGTGCTGTGGAATGTGTGGCTTG
AGTTCAGTATCAAAATCAAAGACTTGCCCAAAGAGGCTCTACTGAACCTCCAGATCTACTGCGGTAAAGC
TCCAGCACTGTCCAGCAAGGCCTCTGCAGAGTCCCCCAGTTCTGAGTCCAAGGGCAAAGTTCAGCTTCTC
TATTATGTGAACCTGCTGCTGATAGACCACCGTTTCCTCCTGCGCCGTGGAGAATACGTCCTCCACATGT
GGCAGATATCTGGGAAGGGAGAAGACCAAGGAAGCTTCAATGCTGACAAACTCACGTCTGCAACTAACCC
AGACAAGGAGAACTCAATGTCCATCTCCATTCTTCTGGACAATTACTGCCACCCGATAGCCCTGCCTAAG
CATCAGCCCACCCCTGACCCGGAAGGGGACCGGGTTCGAGCAGAAATGCCCAACCAGCTTCGCAAGCAAT
TGGAGGCGATCATAGCCACTGATCCACTTAACCCTCTCACAGCAGAGGACAAAGAATTGCTCTGGCATTT
TAGATACGAAAGCCTTAAGCACCCAAAAGCATATCCTAAGCTATTTAGTTCAGTGAAATGGGGACAGCAA
GAAATTGTGGCCAAAACATACCAATTGTTGGCCAGAAGGGAAGTCTGGGATCAAAGTGCTTTGGATGTTG
GGTTAACAATGCAGCTCCTGGACTGCAACTTCTCAGATGAAAATGTAAGAGCCATTGCAGTTCAGAAACT
GGAGAGCTTGGAGGACGATGATGTTCTGCATTACCTTCTACAATTGGTCCAGGCTGTGAAATTTGAACCA
TACCATGATAGCGCCCTTGCCAGATTTCTGCTGAAGCGTGGTTTAAGAAACAAAAGAATTGGTCACTTTT
TGTTTTGGTTCTTGAGAAGTGAGATAGCCCAGTCCAGACACTATCAGCAGAGGTTCGCTGTGATTCTGGA
AGCCTATCTGAGGGGCTGTGGCACAGCCATGCTGCACGACTTTACCCAACAAGTCCAAGTAATCGAGATG
TTACAAAAAGTCACCCTTGATATTAAATCGCTCTCTGCTGAAAAGTATGACGTCAGTTCCCAAGTTATTT
CACAACTTAAACAAAAGCTTGAAAACCTGCAGAATTCTCAACTCCCCGAAAGCTTTAGAGTTCCATATGA
TCCTGGACTGAAAGCAGGAGCGCTGGCAATTGAAAAATGTAAAGTAATGGCCTCCAAGAAAAAACCACTA
TGGCTTGAGTTTAAATGTGCCGATCCTACAGCCCTATCAAATGAAACAATTGGAATTATCTTTAAACATG
GTGATGATCTGCGCCAAGACATGCTTATTTTACAGATTCTACGAATCATGGAGTCTATTTGGGAGACTGA
ATCTTTGGATCTATGCCTCCTGCCATATGGTTGCATTTCAACTGGTGACAAAATAGGAATGATCGAGATT
GTGAAAGACGCCACGACAATTGCCAAAATTCAGCAAAGCACAGTGGGCAACACGGGAGCATTTAAAGATG
AAGTCCTGAATCACTGGCTCAAAGAAAAATCCCCTACTGAAGAAAAGTTTCAGGCAGCAGTGGAGAGATT
TGTTTATTCCTGTGCAGGCTACTGTGTGGCAACCTTTGTTCTTGGAATAGGCGACAGACACAATGACAAT
ATTATGATCACCGAGACAGGAAACCTATTTCATATTGACTTCGGGCACATTCTTGGGAATTACAAAAGTT
TCCTGGGCATTAATAAAGAGAGAGTGCCATTTGTGCTAACCCCTGACTTCCTCTTTGTGATGGGAACTTC
TGGAAAGAAGACAAGCCCACACTTCCAGAAATTTCAGGACATCTGTGTTAAGGCTTATCTAGCCCTTCGT
CATCACACAAACCTACTGATCATCCTGTTCTCCATGATGCTGATGACAGGAATGCCCCAGTTAACAAGCA
AAGAAGACATTGAATATATCCGGGATGCCCTCACAGTGGGGAAAAATGAGGAGGATGCTAAAAAGTATTT
TCTTGATCAGATCGAAGTTTGCAGAGACAAAGGATGGACTGTGCAGTTTAATTGGTTTCTACATCTTGTT
CTTGGCATCAAACAAGGAGAGAAACATTCAGCCTAGAACCCAGCTTTCTTGTACAAAGTGGTGATATCCA
ATTAACCCTCACTAAAGGTGTATATGTTAATGAGATGTTGTACCCTATAGTGAGTCGTATTACCACCCAA
CTTTTCTATACAAAGTGGTTGATATCCAGCACAGTGGCGGCCGCTCGAGTCTAGAGGGCCCGCGGTTCGA
AGGTAAGCCTATCCCTAACCCTCTCCTCGGTCTCGATTCTACGCGTACCGGTTAGTAATGAGATCCCTCC
CCCCCCCCTAACGTTACTGGCCGAAGCCGCTTGGAATAAGGCCGGTGTGCGTTTGTCTATATGTTATTTT
CCACCATATTGCCGTCTTTTGGCAATGTGAGGGCCCGGAAACCTGGCCCTGTCTTCTTGACGAGCATTCC
TAGGGGTCTTTCCCCTCTCGCCAAAGGAATGCAAGGTCTGTTGAATGTCGTGAAGGAAGCAGTTCCTCTG
GAAGCTTCTTGAAGACAAACAACGTCTGTAGCGACCCTTTGCAGGCAGCGGAACCCCCCACCTGGCGACA
GGTGCCTCTGCGGCCAAAAGCCACGTGTATAAGATACACCTGCAAAGGCGGCACAACCCCAGTGCCACGT
TGTGAGTTGGATAGTTGTGGAAAGAGTCAAATGGCTCTCCTCAAGCGTATTCAACAAGGGGCTGAAGGAT
GCCCAGAAGGTACCCCATTGTATGGGATCTGATCTGGGGCCTCGGTGCACATGCTTTACATGTGTTTAGT
CGAGGTTAAAAAAACGTCTAGGCCCCCCGAACCACGGGGACGTGGTTTTCCTTTGAAAAACACGATGATA
ATATGGCCACACATATGACCGAGTACAAGCCCACGGTGCGCCTCGCCACCCGCGACGACGTCCCCAGGGC
CGTACGCACCCTCGCCGCCGCGTTCGCCGACTACCCCGCCACGCGCCACACCGTCGATCCGGACCGCCAC
ATCGAGCGGGTCACCGAGCTGCAAGAACTCTTCCTCACGCGCGTCGGGCTCGACATCGGCAAGGTGTGGG
TCGCGGACGACGGCGCCGCGGTGGCGGTCTGGACCACGCCGGAGAGCGTCGAAGCGGGGGCGGTGTTCGC
CGAGATCGGCCCGCGCATGGCCGAGTTGAGCGGTTCCCGGCTGGCCGCGCAGCAACAGATGGAAGGCCTC
CTGGCGCCGCACCGGCCCAAGGAGCCCGCGTGGTTCCTGGCCACCGTCGGCGTCTCGCCCGACCACCAGG
GCAAGGGTCTGGGCAGCGCCGTCGTGCTCCCCGGAGTGGAGGCGGCCGAGCGCGCCGGGGTGCCCGCCTT
CCTGGAGACCTCCGCGCCCCGCAACCTCCCCTTCTACGAGCGGCTCGGCTTCACCGTCACCGCCGACGTC
GAGGTGCCCGAAGGACCGCGCACCTGGTGCATGACCCGCAAGCCCGGTGCCTAAATCGATAGATCCTAAT
CAACCTCTGGATTACAAAATTTGTGAAAGATTGACTGGTATTCTTAACTATGTTGCTCCTTTTACGCTAT
GTGGATACGCTGCTTTAATGCCTTTGTATCATGCTATTGCTTCCCGTATGGCTTTCATTTTCTCCTCCTT
GTATAAATCCTGGTTGCTGTCTCTTTATGAGGAGTTGTGGCCCGTTGTCAGGCAACGTGGCGTGGTGTGC
ACTGTGTTTGCTGACGCAACCCCCACTGGTTGGGGCATTGCCACCACCTGTCAGCTCCTTTCCGGGACTT
TCGCTTTCCCCCTCCCTATTGCCACGGCGGAACTCATCGCCGCCTGCCTTGCCCGCTGCTGGACAGGGGC
TCGGCTGTTGGGCACTGACAATTCCGTGGTGTTGTCGGGGAAATCATCGTCCTTTCCTTGGCTGCTCGCC
TGTGTTGCCACCTGGATTCTGCGCGGGACGTCCTTCTGCTACGTCCCTTCGGCCCTCAATCCAGCGGACC
TTCCTTCCCGCGGCCTGCTGCCGGCTCTGCGGCCTCTTCCGCGTCTTCGCCTTCGCCCTCAGACGAGTCG
GATCTCCCTTTGGGCCGCCTCCCCGCCTGAGATCCTTTAAGACCAATGACTTACAAGGCAGCTGTAGATC
TTAGCCACTTTTTAAAAGAAAAGGGGGGACTGGAAGGGCTAATTCACTCCCAACGAAGACAAGATCTGCT
TTTTGCTTGTACTGGGTCTCTCTGGTTAGACCAGATCTGAGCCTGGGAGCTCTCTGGCTAACTAGGGAAC
CCACTGCTTAAGCCTCAATAAAGCTTGCCTTGAGTGCTTCAAGTAGTGTGTGCCCGTCTGTTGTGTGACT
CTGGTAACTAGAGATCCCTCAGACCCTTTTAGTCAGTGTGGAAAATCTCTAGCAGTAGTAGTTCATGTCA
TCTTATTATTCAGTATTTATAACTTGCAAAGAAATGAATATCAGAGAGTGAGAGGCCCGGGTTAATTAAG
GAAAGGGCTAGATCATTCTTGAAGACGAAAGGGCCTCGTGATACGCCTATTTTTATAGGTTAATGTCATG
ATAATAATGGTTTCTTAGACGTCAGGTGGCACTTTTCGGGGAAATGTGCGCGGAACCCCTATTTGTTTAT
TTTTCTAAATACATTCAAATATGTATCCGCTCATGAGACAATAACCCTGATAAATGCTTCAATAATATTG
AAAAAGGAAGAGTATGAGTATTCAACATTTCCGTGTCGCCCTTATTCCCTTTTTTGCGGCATTTTGCCTT
CCTGTTTTTGCTCACCCAGAAACGCTGGTGAAAGTAAAAGATGCTGAAGATCAGTTGGGTGCACGAGTGG
GTTACATCGAACTGGATCTCAACAGCGGTAAGATCCTTGAGAGTTTTCGCCCCGAAGAACGTTTTCCAAT
GATGAGCACTTTTAAAGTTCTGCTATGTGGCGCGGTATTATCCCGTGTTGACGCCGGGCAAGAGCAACTC
GGTCGCCGCATACACTATTCTCAGAATGACTTGGTTGAGTACTCACCAGTCACAGAAAAGCATCTTACGG
ATGGCATGACAGTAAGAGAATTATGCAGTGCTGCCATAACCATGAGTGATAACACTGCGGCCAACTTACT
TCTGACAACGATCGGAGGACCGAAGGAGCTAACCGCTTTTTTGCACAACATGGGGGATCATGTAACTCGC
CTTGATCGTTGGGAACCGGAGCTGAATGAAGCCATACCAAACGACGAGCGTGACACCACGATGCCTGTAG
CAATGGCAACAACGTTGCGCAAACTATTAACTGGCGAACTACTTACTCTAGCTTCCCGGCAACAATTAAT
AGACTGGATGGAGGCGGATAAAGTTGCAGGACCACTTCTGCGCTCGGCCCTTCCGGCTGGCTGGTTTATT
GCTGATAAATCTGGAGCCGGTGAGCGTGGGTCTCGCGGTATCATTGCAGCACTGGGGCCAGATGGTAAGC
CCTCCCGTATCGTAGTTATCTACACGACGGGGAGTCAGGCAACTATGGATGAACGAAATAGACAGATCGC
TGAGATAGGTGCCTCACTGATTAAGCATTGGTAACTGTCAGACCAAGTTTACTCATATATACTTTAGATT
GATTTAAAACTTCATTTTTAATTTAAAAGGATCTAGGTGAAGATCCTTTTTGATAATCTCATGACCAAAA
TCCCTTAACGTGAGTTTTCGTTCCACTGAGCGTCAGACCCCGTAGAAAAGATCAAAGGATCTTCTTGAGA
TCCTTTTTTTCTGCGCGTAATCTGCTGCTTGCAAACAAAAAAACCACCGCTACCAGCGGTGGTTTGTTTG
CCGGATCAAGAGCTACCAACTCTTTTTCCGAAGGTAACTGGCTTCAGCAGAGCGCAGATACCAAATACTG
TTCTTCTAGTGTAGCCGTAGTTAGGCCACCACTTCAAGAACTCTGTAGCACCGCCTACATACCTCGCTCT
GCTAATCCTGTTACCAGTGGCTGCTGCCAGTGGCGATAAGTCGTGTCTTACCGGGTTGGACTCAAGACGA
TAGTTACCGGATAAGGCGCAGCGGTCGGGCTGAACGGGGGGTTCGTGCACACAGCCCAGCTTGGAGCGAA
CGACCTACACCGAACTGAGATACCTACAGCGTGAGCTATGAGAAAGCGCCACGCTTCCCGAAGGGAGAAA
GGCGGACAGGTATCCGGTAAGCGGCAGGGTCGGAACAGGAGAGCGCACGAGGGAGCTTCCAGGGGGAAAC
GCCTGGTATCTTTATAGTCCTGTCGGGTTTCGCCACCTCTGACTTGAGCGTCGATTTTTGTGATGCTCGT
CAGGGGGGCGGAGCCTATGGAAAAACGCCAGCAACGCGGCCTTTTTACGGTTCCTGGCCTTTTGCTGGCC
TTTTGCTCACATGTTCTTTCCTGCGTTATCCCCTGATTCTGTGGATAACCGTATTACCGCCTTTGAGTGA
GCTGATACCGCTCGCCGCAGCCGAACGACCGAGCGCAGCGAGTCAGTGAGCGAGGAAGCGGAAGAGCGCC
CAATACGCAAACCGCCTCTCCCCGCGCGTTGGCCGATTCATTAATGCAGCAAGCTCATGGCTGACTAATT
TTTTTTATTTATGCAGAGGCCGAGGCCGCCTCGGCCTCTGAGCTATTCCAGAAGTAGTGAGGAGGCTTTT
TTGGAGGCCTAGGCTTTTGCAAAAAGCTCCCCGTGGCACGACAGGTTTCCCGACTGGAAAGCGGGCAGTG
AGCGCAACGCAATTAATGTGAGTTAGCTCACTCATTAGGCACCCCAGGCTTTACACTTTATGCTTCCGGC
TCGTATGTTGTGTGGAATTGTGAGCGGATAACAATTTCACACAGGAAACAGCTATGACATGATTACGAAT
TTCACAAATAAAGCATTTTTTTCACTGCATTCTAGTTGTGGTTTGTCCAAACTCATCAATGTATCTTATC
ATGTCTGGATCAACTGGATAACTCAAGCTAACCAAAATCATCCCAAACTTCCCACCCCATACCCTATTAC
CACTGCCAATTACCTGTGGTTTCATTTACTCTAAACCTGTGATTCCTCTGAATTATTTTCATTTTAAAGA
AATTGTATTTGTTAAATATGTACTACAAACTTAGTAGT
Features (pLannotate 1.2.2; 30 found; start..end, strand, type, name):
    377..634     +  LTR            5' LTR (truncated): truncated 5' long terminal repeat (LTR) from HIV-1
    681..806     +  misc_feature   HIV-1 Ψ: packaging signal of human immunodeficiency virus type 1
    790..1128    +  CDS            HIV-1 gag (fragment): gag protein from human immunodeficiency virus 1; gag
   1303..1536    +  misc_feature   RRE: The Rev response element (RRE) of HIV-1 allows for Rev-dependent mRNA export from the nucleus to the cytoplasm.
   1913..2013    +  CDS            Rev (fragment): human immunodeficiency virus 1 (HIV-1) Rev protein; rev; enhances nuclear export of unspliced and incompletely spliced viral mRNAs
   2058..2175    +  misc_feature   cPPT/CTS: central polypurine tract and central termination sequence of HIV-1
   2223..3401    +  promoter       EF-1α promoter: strong constitutive promoter for human elongation factor EF-1α
   3422..3442    +  protein_bind   attB1: mutant version of attB; core recombination site for the Gateway® BP reaction BP Clonase™
   3448..6753    +  CDS            PIK3CG: PK3CG_HUMAN - Experimental evidence at protein level: Swiss-Prot protein existence level 1. Phosphoinositide-3-kinase (PI3K) that phosphorylates PtdIns(4,5)P2 (Phosphatidylinositol 4,5-bisphosphate) to generate phosphatidylinositol 3,4,5-trisphosphate (PIP3). PIP3 plays a key role by recruiting PH domain-containing proteins to the membrane, including AKT1 and PDPK1, activating signaling cascades involved in cell growth, survival, proliferation, motility and morphology. Links G-protein coupled receptor activation to PIP3 production. Involved in immune, inflammatory and allergic responses. Modul
   6758..6782    -  protein_bind   attB2: mutant version of attB; recombination site for the Gateway® BP reaction BP Clonase™
   6790..6808    +  promoter       T3 promoter: promoter for bacteriophage T3 RNA polymerase
   6834..6852    -  promoter       T7 promoter: promoter for bacteriophage T7 RNA polymerase
   6858..6876    -  protein_bind   attB4 (fragment): mutant version of attB; core recombination site for the Gateway® BP reaction BP Clonase™
   6932..6973    +  CDS            V5 tag: epitope tag from simian virus 5
   7099..7561    +  misc_feature   IRES: internal ribosome entry site (IRES) of the encephalomyocarditis virus (EMCV)
   7575..8172    +  CDS            PuroR (fragment): puromycin N-acetyltransferase; pac from Streptomyces; confers resistance to puromycin
   8188..8776    +  misc_feature   WPRE: woodchuck hepatitis virus posttranscriptional regulatory element
   8784..8849    +  CDS            nef (fragment): NEF_HV1Z2 - Experimental evidence at protein level: Swiss-Prot protein existence level 1. Extracellular Nef protein targets CD4(+) T-lymphocytes for apoptosis by interacting with CXCR4 surface receptors. From Human immunodeficiency virus type 1 group M subtype D (isolate Z2/CDC-Z34) (HIV-1).
   8851..9084    +  LTR            3' LTR (ΔU3): self-inactivating 3' long terminal repeat (LTR) from HIV-1
   9289..9393    +  promoter       AmpR promoter: bla
   9394..10254   +  CDS            AmpR: β-lactamase; bla; confers resistance to ampicillin, carbenicillin, and related antibiotics
  10425..11013   +  rep_origin     ori: high-copy-number ColE1/pMB1/pBR322/pUC origin of replication
  11196..11250   +  CDS            lacI (fragment): lac repressor; lacI; The lac repressor binds to the lac operator to inhibit transcription in E. coli. This inhibition can be relieved by adding lactose or isopropyl-β-D-thiogalactopyranoside (IPTG).
  11256..11349   +  rep_origin     SV40 ori (fragment): SV40 origin of replication
  11374..11411   +  CDS            lacI (fragment): lac repressor; lacI; The lac repressor binds to the lac operator to inhibit transcription in E. coli. This inhibition can be relieved by adding lactose or isopropyl-β-D-thiogalactopyranoside (IPTG).
  11424..11445   +  protein_bind   CAP binding site: CAP binding activates transcription in the presence of cAMP. E. coli catabolite activator protein
  11460..11490   +  promoter       lac promoter: promoter for the E. coli lac operon
  11494..11516   +  protein_bind   lac operator (fragment): The lac repressor binds to the lac operator to inhibit transcription in E. coli. This inhibition can be relieved by adding lactose or isopropyl-β-D-thiogalactopyranoside (IPTG). lac repressor encoded by lacI
  11548..11631   +  polyA_signal   SV40 poly(A) signal (fragment): SV40 polyadenylation signal
  11798..329     +  CDS            nef (fragment) (across the origin): NEF_HV1BR - Experimental evidence at protein level: Swiss-Prot protein existence level 1. Extracellular Nef protein targets CD4(+) T-lymphocytes for apoptosis by interacting with CXCR4 surface receptors (PubMed:14990729). From Human immunodeficiency virus type 1 group M subtype B (isolate BRU/LAI) (HIV-1).
