[The description below was written by a language model from this plasmid's Addgene catalogue record and pLannotate feature annotations shown in this document.]
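Description:
pHAGE-PIK3CG-G426E is an HIV-1-based lentiviral expression plasmid of about 11.8 kb built on the pHAGE backbone, carrying the human PIK3CG open reading frame with a G426E substitution. PIK3CG encodes p110γ, the catalytic subunit of PI3Kγ, which converts PtdIns(4,5)P2 to PIP3 and links G-protein-coupled receptor signalling to AKT pathway activation. In bacteria the plasmid is maintained through a high-copy ColE1/pUC-type origin and selected with ampicillin via the β-lactamase gene. The remaining lac promoter/operator, lacI, SV40 origin and SV40 poly(A) fragments appear to be backbone remnants.

The transfer cassette is bounded by a truncated 5' LTR and a self-inactivating ΔU3 3' LTR. It contains the Ψ packaging signal with a gag fragment, the RRE for Rev-dependent nuclear export of the genomic RNA, and the cPPT/CTS element, which aids nuclear import in transduced cells. Inside it, the constitutive human EF-1α promoter drives the PIK3CG coding sequence, which is flanked by attB1 and attB2 sites left by Gateway recombination. Downstream lie short T3 and T7 promoter sequences, an attB4 fragment and a V5 epitope tag. The record does not indicate whether the tag is read in frame with the insert. An EMCV IRES then allows translation of a puromycin N-acetyltransferase gene from the same transcript, so transduced mammalian cells can be selected with puromycin, and a WPRE enhances transcript expression.

The stated purpose is lentiviral expression of the G426E variant. The associated publication concerns systematic functional annotation of somatic mutations in cancer, which suggests the construct belongs to a set of mutant alleles made for functional testing in transduced cells.
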