Addgene plasmid #116579: pHAGE-PIK3CG-G426E
Purpose: Lentiviral expression of PIK3CG G426E
Depositing lab: Gordon Mills & Kenneth Scott. Depositing organization: Baylor College of Medicine. Publication: Systematic Functional Annotation of Somatic Mutations in Cancer. Ng PK, Li J, Jeong KJ, Shao S, Chen H, Tsang YH, Sengupta S, Wang Z, Bhavana VH, Tran R, Soewito S, Minussi DC, Moreno D, Kong K, Dogruluk T, Lu H, Gao J, Tokheim C, Zhou DC, Johnson AM, Zeng J, Ip CKM, Ju Z, Wester M, Yu S, Li Y, Vellano CP, Schultz N, Karchin R, Ding L, Lu Y, Cheung LWT, Chen K, Shaw KR, Meric-Bernstam F, Scott KL, Yi S, Sahni N, Liang H, Mills GB. Cancer Cell. 2018 Mar 12;33(3):450-462.e10. doi: 10.1016/j.ccell.2018.01.021. PubMed 29533785.
Backbone
  Vector backbone: pHAGE
  Vector type: Lentiviral
Growth in bacteria
  Bacterial resistance: Ampicillin, 100 μg/mL
  Growth temperature: 37°C
  Growth strain: Stbl3
  Copy number: High Copy
Gene/Insert
  Gene/Insert name: PIK3CG
  Species: H. sapiens (human)
  Mutation: G426E
  Entrez Gene: PIK3CG (a.k.a. IMD97, PI3CG, PI3K, PI3Kgamma, PIK3, p110gamma, p120-PI3K)
  Cloning method: Gateway Cloning
Terms and licenses: Academic/Nonprofit Terms; Industry Terms: Not Available to Industry
How to cite: pHAGE-PIK3CG-G426E was a gift from Gordon Mills & Kenneth Scott (Addgene plasmid # 116579 ; http://n2t.net/addgene:116579 ; RRID:Addgene_116579)
