>Addgene plasmid #116579 | pHAGE-PIK3CG-G426E | depositor partial sequence | sequence record 219454 | insert
ATGGAGCTGGAGAACTATAAACAGCCCGTGGTGCTGAGAGAGGACAACTGCCGAAGGCGCCGGAGGATGA
AGCCGCGCAGTGCTGCGGCCAGCCTGTCCTCCATGGAGCTCATCCCCATCGAGTTCGTGCTGCCCACCAG
CCAGCGCAAATGCAAGAGCCCCGAAACGGCGCTGCTGCACGTGGCCGGCCACGGCAACGTGGAGCAGATG
AAGGCCCAGGTGTGGCTGCGAGCGCTGGAGACCAGCGTGGCGGCGGACTTCTACCACCGGCTGGGACCGC
ATCACTTCCTCCTGCTCTATCAGAAGAAGGGGCAGTGGTACGAGATCTACGACAAGTACCAGGTGGTGCA
GACTCTGGACTGCCTGCGCTACTGGAAGGCCACGCACCGGAGCCCGGGCCAGATCCACCTGGTGCAGCGG
CACCCGCCCTCCGAGGAGTCCCAAGCCTTCCAGCGGCAGCTCACGGCGCTGATTGGCTATGACGTCACTG
ACGTCAGCAACGTGCACGACGATGAGCTGGAGTTCACGCGCCGTGGCTTGGTGACCCCGCGCATGGCGGA
GGTGGCCAGCCGCGACCCCAAGCTCTACGCCATGCACCCGTGGGTGACGTCCAAGCCCCTCCCGGAGTAC
CTGTGGAAGAAGATTGCCAACAACTGCATCTTCATCGTCATTCACCGCAGCACCACCAGCCAGACCATTA
AGGTCTCACCCGACGACACCCCCGGCGCCATCCTGCAGAGCTTCTTCACCAAGATGGCCAAGAAGAAATC
TCTGATGGATATTCCCGAAAGCCAAAGCGAACAGGATTTTGTGCTGCGCGTCTGTGGCCGGGATGAGTAC
CTGGTGGGCGAAACGCCCATCAAAAACTTCCAGTGGGTGAGGCACTGCCTCAAGAACGGAGAAGAGATTC
ACGTGGTACTGGACACGCCTCCAGACCCGGCCCTAGACGAGGTGAGGAAGGAAGAGTGGCCGCTGGTGGA
TGACTGCACGGGAGTCACCGGCTACCATGAGCAGCTTACCATCCACGGCAAGGACCACGAGAGTGTGTTC
ACCGTGTCCCTGTGGGACTGCGACCGCAAGTTCAGGGTCAAGATCAGAGGCATTGATATCCCCGTCCTGC
CTCGGAACACCGACCTCACAGTTTTTGTAGAGGCAAACATCCAGCATGGGCAACAAGTCCTTTGCCAAAG
GAGAACCAGCCCCAAACCCTTCACAGAGGAGGTGCTGTGGAATGTGTGGCTTGAGTTCAGTATCAAAATC
AAAGACTTGCCCAAAGAGGCTCTACTGAACCTCCAGATCTACTGCGGTAAAGCTCCAGCACTGTCCAGCA
AGGCCTCTGCAGAGTCCCCCAGTTCTGAGTCCAAGGGCAAAGTTCAGCTTCTCTATTATGTGAACCTGCT
GCTGATAGACCACCGTTTCCTCCTGCGCCGTGGAGAATACGTCCTCCACATGTGGCAGATATCTGGGAAG
GGAGAAGACCAAGGAAGCTTCAATGCTGACAAACTCACGTCTGCAACTAACCCAGACAAGGAGAACTCAA
TGTCCATCTCCATTCTTCTGGACAATTACTGCCACCCGATAGCCCTGCCTAAGCATCAGCCCACCCCTGA
CCCGGAAGGGGACCGGGTTCGAGCAGAAATGCCCAACCAGCTTCGCAAGCAATTGGAGGCGATCATAGCC
ACTGATCCACTTAACCCTCTCACAGCAGAGGACAAAGAATTGCTCTGGCATTTTAGATACGAAAGCCTTA
AGCACCCAAAAGCATATCCTAAGCTATTTAGTTCAGTGAAATGGGGACAGCAAGAAATTGTGGCCAAAAC
ATACCAATTGTTGGCCAGAAGGGAAGTCTGGGATCAAAGTGCTTTGGATGTTGGGTTAACAATGCAGCTC
CTGGACTGCAACTTCTCAGATGAAAATGTAAGAGCCATTGCAGTTCAGAAACTGGAGAGCTTGGAGGACG
ATGATGTTCTGCATTACCTTCTACAATTGGTCCAGGCTGTGAAATTTGAACCATACCATGATAGCGCCCT
TGCCAGATTTCTGCTGAAGCGTGGTTTAAGAAACAAAAGAATTGGTCACTTTTTGTTTTGGTTCTTGAGA
AGTGAGATAGCCCAGTCCAGACACTATCAGCAGAGGTTCGCTGTGATTCTGGAAGCCTATCTGAGGGGCT
GTGGCACAGCCATGCTGCACGACTTTACCCAACAAGTCCAAGTAATCGAGATGTTACAAAAAGTCACCCT
TGATATTAAATCGCTCTCTGCTGAAAAGTATGACGTCAGTTCCCAAGTTATTTCACAACTTAAACAAAAG
CTTGAAAACCTGCAGAATTCTCAACTCCCCGAAAGCTTTAGAGTTCCATATGATCCTGGACTGAAAGCAG
GAGCGCTGGCAATTGAAAAATGTAAAGTAATGGCCTCCAAGAAAAAACCACTATGGCTTGAGTTTAAATG
TGCCGATCCTACAGCCCTATCAAATGAAACAATTGGAATTATCTTTAAACATGGTGATGATCTGCGCCAA
GACATGCTTATTTTACAGATTCTACGAATCATGGAGTCTATTTGGGAGACTGAATCTTTGGATCTATGCC
TCCTGCCATATGGTTGCATTTCAACTGGTGACAAAATAGGAATGATCGAGATTGTGAAAGACGCCACGAC
AATTGCCAAAATTCAGCAAAGCACAGTGGGCAACACGGGAGCATTTAAAGATGAAGTCCTGAATCACTGG
CTCAAAGAAAAATCCCCTACTGAAGAAAAGTTTCAGGCAGCAGTGGAGAGATTTGTTTATTCCTGTGCAG
GCTACTGTGTGGCAACCTTTGTTCTTGGAATAGGCGACAGACACAATGACAATATTATGATCACCGAGAC
AGGAAACCTATTTCATATTGACTTCGGGCACATTCTTGGGAATTACAAAAGTTTCCTGGGCATTAATAAA
GAGAGAGTGCCATTTGTGCTAACCCCTGACTTCCTCTTTGTGATGGGAACTTCTGGAAAGAAGACAAGCC
CACACTTCCAGAAATTTCAGGACATCTGTGTTAAGGCTTATCTAGCCCTTCGTCATCACACAAACCTACT
GATCATCCTGTTCTCCATGATGCTGATGACAGGAATGCCCCAGTTAACAAGCAAAGAAGACATTGAATAT
ATCCGGGATGCCCTCACAGTGGGGAAAAATGAGGAGGATGCTAAAAAGTATTTTCTTGATCAGATCGAAG
TTTGCAGAGACAAAGGATGGACTGTGCAGTTTAATTGGTTTCTACATCTTGTTCTTGGCATCAAACAAGG
AGAGAAACATTCAGCCTAA
